>Addgene plasmid #191523 | pAAV-Nd1 | addgene full sequence | sequence record 375376 | Addgene NGS Result
AGCGCCCAATACGCAAACCGCCTCTCCCCGCGCGTTGGCCGATTCATTACTGCAGACGCCATGGGCATTA
AAAAATGCCCTCTTGGGTTATCAAGAGGGTCATTATATTTGCTGAGGAGTGCCATTACAACTCGCTCCAC
GTCAACTGTTCAGGACGTTGTTTGGTAGCGAAGAATTGTTTCGCTGCTTCAATCATTTGCTCTTTGCTCA
CGACACAATCCTTCGATAAGTCGACCTCTCCTCCTAATTTGTTTTCGTAGAACTTCTCGGTTCCCCCGGA
CGCCGAATTGCCTTTACTTACGAAGTTTTCACCGATGTCCATATAGTAGACCACCGCGATGTCGTTTTTT
GCAAAGATGTTTAACTGCGGAAATCCACTTTCCTCAAAGGTCAGGACGAAGTTGTTCGCGTCAAAAGCGG
GGCGACGCGACAAAAATTCAACCAGAGAATCCACTTCGTCAATTTCGATTTCCCCGTCGAAGTCGTCGGC
GTACATTTTTTTTTCCTCCTTACTCTAGTAAAAGTTAAACAAAATTATTTGTAGAGGGAAACCGTTGTAG
TCTCCCTGAATATATCATACGAGCCTTATGCATGCCCGTAAAGTTATCCAGCAACCACTCATAGACCTAG
GGCAGCAGATAGGGACGACGTGGTGTTAGCTGTGCTCCCGAGGATCCTGGCACGACAGGTTTCCCGACTG
GAAAGCGGGCAGTGAGCGCAACGCAATTAATGTGAGTTAGCTCACTCATTAGGCACCCCAGGCTTTACAC
TTTATGCTTCCGGCTCGTATGTTGTGTGGAATTGTGAGCGGATAACAATTTCACACAGGAAACAGCTATG
ACCATGATTACGCCAGATTTAATTAAGGCCTTAATTAGGCTGCGCGCTCGCTCGCTCACTGAGGCCGCCC
GGGCAAAGCCCGGGCGTCGGGCGACCTTTGGTCGCCCGGCCTCAGTGAGCGAGCGAGCGCGCAGAGAGGG
AGTGGCCAACTCCATCACTAGGGGTTCCTTGTAGTTAATGATTAACCCGCCATGCTACTTATCTACGTAG
CCATGCTCTAGGAAGATCGGAATTCGCCCTTAAGCTAGCTAGTTATTAATAGTAATCAATTACGGGGTCA
TTAGTTCATAGCCCATATATGGAGTTCCGCGTTACATAACTTACGGTAAATGGCCCGCCTGGCTGACCGC
CCAACGACCCCCGCCCATTGACGTCAATAATGACGTATGTTCCCATAGTAACGCCAATAGGGACTTTCCA
TTGACGTCAATGGGTGGAGTATTTACGGTAAACTGCCCACTTGGCAGTACATCAAGTGTATCATATGCCA
AGTACGCCCCCTATTGACGTCAATGACGGTAAATGGCCCGCCTGGCATTATGCCCAGTACATGACCTTAT
GGGACTTTCCTACTTGGCAGTACATCTACGTATTAGTCATCGCTATTACCATGGTGATGCGGTTTTGGCA
GTACATCAATGGGCGTGGATAGCGGTTTGACTCACGGGGATTTCCAAGTCTCCACCCCATTGACGTCAAT
GGGAGTTTGTTTTGGCACCAAAATCAACGGGACTTTCCAAAATGTCGTAACAACTCCGCCCCATTGACGC
AAATGGGCGGTAGGCGTGTACGGTGGGAGGTCTATATAAGCAGAGCTGGTTTAGTGAACCGTCAGATCCT
GCAGAAGTTGGTCGTGAGGCACTGGGCAGGTAAGTATCAAGGTTACAAGACAGGTTTAAGGAGACCAATA
GAAACTGGGCTTGTCGAGACAGAGAAGACTCTTGCGTTTCTGATAGGCACCTATTGGTCTTACTGACATC
CACTTTGCCTTTCTCTCCACAGGTGTCCAGGCGGCCGCCATGTTGGGTTTTGTAGGTCGGGTAGCAGCTG
CTCCTGCATCAGGTGCATTGAGGAGACTCACCCCTTCAGCGTCACTGCCCCCAGCTCAGCTCTTGCTGCG
GGCCGCTCCGACGGCGGTCCATCCTGTCAGGGACTATGCGGCGCAATACCCATATGATGTGCCTGATTAC
GCTGTTGACGAGATGACTAAGAAATTTGGAACATTGACAATACATGATACAGAGAAAGGTAGCTTGCAAA
AGAAATTGGAAGAGTTGGAACTTGATGCTGCAATGGCAGAACGACCTTATGCCTGTCCTGAATGCGGAAA
GTCCTTTAGCACGTCTGGGGAGTTGGTTAGGCATATTCGCACCCATACAGGAGAAAAGCCCTACGCGTGT
CCGGAATGTGGCAAGAGTTTTTCCAGGACTGATACGCTGCGCGATCACATAAGGACACATACTGGGGAGA
AACCTTATGCTTGTCCCGAATGTGGAAAAAGCTTCTCAACAAGCGGAGAACTCGTCCGACACATTAGAAC
TCACACGGGTGAGAAGCCATATGCATGCCCCGAGTGTGGAAAGAGTTTTAGTCGGAGCGACCATCTCACT
ACTCATATACGGACACACACCGGAGAGAAACCATATGCGTGCCCGGAATGTGGGAAAAGTTTCAGCACAA
GCGGCTCTCTCGTTAGACACACAAAAATTCATTTGAGAGGTAGCGGAGGTGGTGGAAGCGGAGGCAGCGG
GGGTTCTGCTATTCCAGTTAAAAGAGGAGCTACTGGTGAAACAAAAGTTTTTATAGGTAAAAGCAACAGC
CCTAAGTCTCCTACAAAAGGTGGATGTAGCGGAGGTTCTACTAATCTGAGCGACATCATTGAGAAGGAGA
CTGGGAAACAGCTGGTCATTCAGGAGTCCATCCTGATGCTGCCTGAGGAGGTGGAGGAAGTGATCGGCAA
CAAGCCAGAGTCTGACATCCTGGTGCACACCGCCTACGACGAGTCCACAGATGAGAATGTGATGCTGCTG
ACCTCTGACGCCCCCGAGTATAAGCCTTGGGCCCTGGTCATCCAGGATTCTAACGGCGAGAATAAGATCA
AGATGCTGGGAAGCGGAGCTACTAACTTCAGCCTGCTGAAGCAGGCTGGAGACGTGGAGGAGAACCCTGG
ACCTATGCTCGGATTCGTTGGAAGAGTTGCTGCAGCACCAGCTAGCGGAGCTCTCAGACGGTTGACACCT
AGCGCTTCTTTGCCTCCTGCACAATTGCTTTTGAGAGCAGCACCTACAGCTGTTCACCCAGTTCGAGATT
ACGCTGCACAGGATTACAAGGACGACGATGACAAGGTGGATGAAATGACCAAAAAGTTCGGCACGCTCAC
CATTCACGACACCGAAAAGGGATCACTTCAGAAAAAGCTGGAGGAACTGGAGTTGGACGCCGCTTCTGGC
GGCTCAGGATCTTACGCTTTGGGTCCTTATCAAATTTCTGCACCACAACTTCCAGCTTATAATGGACAAA
CAGTGGGAACATTCTACTATGTTAACGACGCAGGAGGACTTGAATCAAAAGTGTTTAGCTCCGGTGGACC
AACACCTTACCCTAACTATGCAAATGCAGGACATGTCGAGGGACAGTCTGCTCTCTTTATGCGAGACAAT
GGTATTAGTGAAGGTTTGGTTTTTCACAACAACCCAGAAGGAACTTGTGGTTTCTGTGTTAATATGATAG
AGACGTTGCTCCCAGAAAACGCTAAAATGACTGTCGTCCCTCCAAAAGGAGGATCCGGCGGAGGAGGTTC
TGGCGGTTCTGGAGGAAGTATGGCTGAGAGGCCCTATGCTTGCCCTGAGTGCGGTAAAAGCTTTTCTACA
AGCGGCTCTCTCGTTAGACACATCCGCACCCACACCGGCGAGAAGCCTTACGCATGTCCAGAGTGTGGGA
AGTCATTCTCTAGGCGGGACGAACTGAACGTGCATATCAGAACCCACACTGGCGAAAAGCCGTACGCTTG
CCCAGAATGCGGTAAGTCCTTCTCTACGTCTGGGGAGTTGGTTAGGCACATCAGAACCCATACAGGCGAA
AAACCCTACGCCTGCCCAGAGTGCGGCAAATCCTTTTCACAGAAATCTTCTTTGATAGCTCATATTAGGA
CTCATACGGGAGAGAAGCCGTACGCGTGTCCTGAGTGCGGGAAGTCTTTCTCTCAAAAGAGCAGTCTCAT
TGCCCATACCAAGATACACCTGCGGAGCGGAGGATCCGGAGGATCTGGAGGCAGCACCAACCTTTCTGAT
ATTATCGAAAAAGAAACAGGAAAGCAACTTGTTATACAAGAAAGCATTCTTATGCTTCCCGAAGAAGTTG
AAGAGGTAATTGGAAATAAACCCGAAAGCGATATTCTTGTACATACAGCTTATGATGAAAGCACCGACGA
AAACGTCATGCTCCTTACAAGCGATGCACCTGAATACAAACCATGGGCATTGGTTATTCAAGACAGCAAT
GGAGAAAACAAAATAAAAATGTTGTGATAAGGTACCGATGGATCCAATCAACCTCTGGATTACAAAATTT
GTGAAAGATTGACTGGTATTCTTAACTATGTTGCTCCTTTTACGCTATGTGGATACGCTGCTTTAATGCC
TTTGTATCATGCTATTGCTTCCCGTATGGCTTTCATTTTCTCCTCCTTGTATAAATCCTGGTTGCTGTCT
CTTTATGAGGAGTTGTGGCCCGTTGTCAGGCAACGTGGCGTGGTGTGCACTGTGTTTGCTGACGCAACCC
CCACTGGTTGGGGCATTGCCACCACCTGTCAGCTCCTTTCCGGGACTTTCGCTTTCCCCCTCCCTATTGC
CACGGCGGAACTCATCGCCGCCTGCCTTGCCCGCTGCTGGACAGGGGCTCGGCTGTTGGGCACTGACAAT
TCCGTGGTGTTGTCGGGGAAATCATCGTCCTTTCCTTGGCTGCTCGCCTGTGTTGCCACCTGGATTCTGC
GCGGGACGTCCTTCTGCTACGTCCCTTCGGCCCTCAATCCAGCGGACCTTCCTTCCCGCGGCCTGCTGCC
GGCTCTGCGGCCTCTTCCGCGTCTTCGAGATCTGCCTCGACTGTGCCTTCTAGTTGCCAGCCATCTGTTG
TTTGCCCCTCCCCCGTGCCTTCCTTGACCCTGGAAGGTGCCACTCCCACTGTCCTTTCCTAATAAAATGA
GGAAATTGCATCGCATTGTCTGAGTAGGTGTCATTCTATTCTGGGGGGTGGGGTGGGGCAGGACAGCAAG
GGGGAGGATTGGGAAGACAATAGCAGGCATGCTGGGGACTCGAGTTAAGGGCGAATTCCCGATAAGGATC
TTCCTAGAGCATGGCTACGTAGATAAGTAGCATGGCGGGTTAATCATTAACTACAAGGAACCCCTAGTGA
TGGAGTTGGCCACTCCCTCTCTGCGCGCTCGCTCGCTCACTGAGGCCGGGCGACCAAAGGTCGCCCGACG
CCCGGGCTTTGCCCGGGCGGCCTCAGTGAGCGAGCGAGCGCGCAGCCTTAATTAACCTAATTCACTGGCC
GTCGTTTTACAACGTCGTGACTGGGAAAACCCTGGCGTTACCCAACTTAATCGCCTTGCAGCACATCCCC
CTTTCGCCAGCTGGCGTAATAGCGAAGAGGCCCGCACCGATCGCCCTTCCCAACAGTTGCGCAGCCTGAA
TGGCGAATGGG
[124 nt withheld, positions 5542-5665]
C
[91 nt withheld, positions 5667-5757]
A
[49 nt withheld, positions 5759-5807]
CCTTTGACGTTGGAGTCCACGTTCTTT
[37 nt withheld, positions 5835-5871]
ACCCTATCTCGGTCTATTCTTTTGATTTATAAGGGATTTTGCCGATTTCGGCCTATTGGTTAAAAAATGA
GCTGATTTAACAAAAATTTAACGCGAATTTTAACAAAATATTAACGCTTACAATTTAGGTGGCACTTTTC
GGGGAAATGTGCGCGGAACCCCTATTTGTTTATTTTTCTAAATACATTCAAATATGTATCCGCTCATGAG
ACAATAACCCTGATAAATGCTTCAATAATATTGAAAAGGAAGAGTATGAGTATTCAACATTTCCGTGTCG
CCCTTATTCCCTTTTTTGCGGCATTTTGCCTTCCTGTTTTTGCTCACCCAGAAACGCTGGTGAAAGTAAA
AGATGCTGAAGATCAGTTGGGTGCACGAGTGGGTTACATCGAACTGGATCTCAACAGCGGTAAGATCCTT
GAGAGTTTTCGCCCCGAAGAACGTTTTCCAATGATGAGCACTTTTAAAGTTCTGCTATGTGGCGCGGTAT
TATCCCGTATTGACGCCGGGCAAGAGCAACTCGGTCGCCGCATACACTATTCTCAGAATGACTTGGTTGA
GTACTCACCAGTCACAGAAAAGCATCTTACGGATGGCATGACAGTAAGAGAATTATGCAGTGCTGCCATA
ACCATGAGTGATAACACTGCGGCCAACTTACTTCTGACAACGATCGGAGGACCGAAGGAGCTAACCGCTT
TTTTGCACAACATGGGGGATCATGTAACTCGCCTTGATCGTTGGGAACCGGAGCTGAATGAAGCCATACC
AAACGACGAGCGTGACACCACGATGCCTGTAGCAATGGCAACAACGTTGCGCAAACTATTAACTGGCGAA
CTACTTACTCTAGCTTCCCGGCAACAATTAATAGACTGGATGGAGGCGGATAAAGTTGCAGGACCACTTC
TGCGCTCGGCCCTTCCGGCTGGCTGGTTTATTGCTGATAAATCTGGAGCCGGTGAGCGTGGGTCTCGCGG
TATCATTGCAGCACTGGGGCCAGATGGTAAGCCCTCCCGTATCGTAGTTATCTACACGACGGGGAGTCAG
GCAACTATGGATGAACGAAATAGACAGATCGCTGAGATAGGTGCCTCACTGATTAAGCATTGGTAACTGT
CAGACCAAGTTTACTCATATATACTTTAGATTGATTTAAAACTTCATTTTTAATTTAAAAGGATCTAGGT
GAAGATCCTTTTTGATAATCTCATGACCAAAATCCCTTAACGTGAGTTTTCGTTCCACTGAGCGTCAGAC
CCCGTAGAAAAGATCAAAGGATCTTCTTGAGATCCTTTTTTTCTGCGCGTAATCTGCTGCTTGCAAACAA
AAAAACCACCGCTACCAGCGGTGGTTTGTTTGCCGGATCAAGAGCTACCAACTCTTTTTCCGAAGGTAAC
TGGCTTCAGCAGAGCGCAGATACCAAATACTGTTCTTCTAGTGTAGCCGTAGTTAGGCCACCACTTCAAG
AACTCTGTAGCACCGCCTACATACCTCGCTCTGCTAATCCTGTTACCAGTGGCTGCTGCCAGTGGCGATA
AGTCGTGTCTTACCGGGTTGGACTCAAGACGATAGTTACCGGATAAGGCGCAGCGGTCGGGCTGAACGGG
GGGTTCGTGCACACAGCCCAGCTTGGAGCGAACGACCTACACCGAACTGAGATACCTACAGCGTGAGCTA
TGAGAAAGCGCCACGCTTCCCGAAGGGAGAAAGGCGGACAGGTATCCGGTAAGCGGCAGGGTCGGAACAG
GAGAGCGCACGAGGGAGCTTCCAGGGGGAAACGCCTGGTATCTTTATAGTCCTGTCGGGTTTCGCCACCT
CTGACTTGAGCGTCGATTTTTGTGATGCTCGTCAGGGGGGCGGAGCCTATGGAAAAACGCCAGCAACGCG
GCCTTTTTACGGTTCCTGGCCTTTTGCTGGCCTTTTGCTCACATGTTCTTTCCTGCGTTATCCCCTGATT
CTGTGGATAACCGTATTACCGCCTTTGAGTGAGCTGATACCGCTCGCCGCAGCCGAACGACCGAGCGCAG
CGAGTCAGTGAGCGAGGAAGCGGAAG
Features (pLannotate 1.2.2; 28 found; start..end, strand, type, name):
      2..55      +  CDS            lacI (fragment): lac repressor; lacI; The lac repressor binds to the lac operator to inhibit transcription in E. coli. This inhibition can be relieved by adding lactose or isopropyl-β-D-thiogalactopyranoside (IPTG).
    128..496     -  CDS            dddI: DDDI_BURC1 - Experimental evidence at protein level: Swiss-Prot protein existence level 1. Immunity protein component of a toxin-immunity protein module, which functions as a cellular contact-dependent growth inhibition (CDI) system. CDI modules allow bacteria to communicate with and inhibit the growth of closely related neighboring bacteria in a contact-dependent fashion. Bacteria that have this module inhibit or kill bacteria without it, giving them a growth advantage. Specifically inhibits the toxic activity of cognate toxin DddA (C-terminal 163 residue fragment) upon expression in E.coli.
    677..715     +  CDS            lacI (fragment): lac repressor; lacI; The lac repressor binds to the lac operator to inhibit transcription in E. coli. This inhibition can be relieved by adding lactose or isopropyl-β-D-thiogalactopyranoside (IPTG).
    728..749     +  protein_bind   CAP binding site: CAP binding activates transcription in the presence of cAMP. E. coli catabolite activator protein
    764..794     +  promoter       lac promoter: promoter for the E. coli lac operon
    802..818     +  protein_bind   lac operator: The lac repressor binds to the lac operator to inhibit transcription in E. coli. This inhibition can be relieved by adding lactose or isopropyl-β-D-thiogalactopyranoside (IPTG). lac repressor encoded by lacI
    879..1009    -  repeat_region  AAV2 ITR (fragment): inverted terminal repeat of adeno-associated virus serotype 2 inverted
   1150..1453    +  enhancer       CMV enhancer: human cytomegalovirus immediate early enhancer
   1454..1657    +  promoter       CMV promoter: human cytomegalovirus (CMV) immediate early promoter
   1710..1842    +  intron         chimeric intron: chimera between introns from human β-globin and immunoglobulin heavy chain genes
   1860..2006    +  CDS            ATP5F1B (fragment): ATPB_HUMAN - Also known as ATP5B Experimental evidence at protein level: Swiss-Prot protein existence level 1. Mitochondrial membrane ATP synthase (F(1)F(0) ATP synthase or Complex V) produces ATP from ADP in the presence of a proton gradient across the membrane which is generated by electron transport complexes of the respiratory chain. F-type ATPases consist of two structural domains, F(1) - containing the extramembraneous catalytic core, and F(0) - containing the membrane proton channel, linked together by a central stalk and a peripheral stalk. During catalysis, ATP synthesis in the cataly
   2034..2108    +  CDS            NS2 (fragment): NS2_MUMIP - Experimental evidence at protein level: Swiss-Prot protein existence level 1. Plays an essential role in viral protein synthesis. Plays also a role in active nuclear export of mature particles before host cell lysis, by interacting with host XPO1. From Murine minute virus (strain MVM prototype) (MVM) (Murine minute virus (strain MVM(p))).
   2091..2222    +  CDS            ZNF774 (fragment): ZN774_HUMAN - Experimental evidence at protein level: Swiss-Prot protein existence level 1. May be involved in transcriptional regulation. From Homo sapiens (Human).
   2700..2948    +  CDS            UGI: UNGI_BPPB2 - Experimental evidence at protein level: Swiss-Prot protein existence level 1. This protein binds specifically and reversibly to the host uracil-DNA glycosylase, preventing removal of uracil residues from PBS2 DNA by the host uracil-excision repair system. From Bacillus phage PBS2 (Bacteriophage PBS2).
   3015..3161    +  CDS            ATP5F1B (fragment): ATPB_HUMAN - Also known as ATP5B Experimental evidence at protein level: Swiss-Prot protein existence level 1. Mitochondrial membrane ATP synthase (F(1)F(0) ATP synthase or Complex V) produces ATP from ADP in the presence of a proton gradient across the membrane which is generated by electron transport complexes of the respiratory chain. F-type ATPases consist of two structural domains, F(1) - containing the extramembraneous catalytic core, and F(0) - containing the membrane proton channel, linked together by a central stalk and a peripheral stalk. During catalysis, ATP synthesis in the cataly
   3162..3185    +  CDS            FLAG: FLAG® epitope tag, followed by an enterokinase cleavage site
   3186..3260    +  CDS            NS2 (fragment): NS2_MUMIP - Experimental evidence at protein level: Swiss-Prot protein existence level 1. Plays an essential role in viral protein synthesis. Plays also a role in active nuclear export of mature particles before host cell lysis, by interacting with host XPO1. From Murine minute virus (strain MVM prototype) (MVM) (Murine minute virus (strain MVM(p))).
   3288..3620    +  CDS            dddA (fragment): DDDA_BURC1 - Experimental evidence at protein level: Swiss-Prot protein existence level 1. Toxic component of a toxin-immunity protein module, which functions as a cellular contact-dependent growth inhibition (CDI) system. CDI modules allow bacteria to communicate with and inhibit the growth of closely related neighboring bacteria in a contact-dependent fashion. Bacteria that have this module inhibit or kill bacteria without it, giving them a growth advantage. Probably specifically inhibited by cognate immunity protein DddI (Probable). The C-terminal 163 residue fragment has double-stranded DN
   3663..3746    +  CDS            ZNF500 (fragment): ZN500_HUMAN - Also known as KIAA0557, ZKSCAN18. Experimental evidence at protein level: Swiss-Prot protein existence level 1. May be involved in transcriptional regulation. From Homo sapiens (Human).
   4116..4364    +  CDS            UGI: UNGI_BPPB2 - Experimental evidence at protein level: Swiss-Prot protein existence level 1. This protein binds specifically and reversibly to the host uracil-DNA glycosylase, preventing removal of uracil residues from PBS2 DNA by the host uracil-excision repair system. From Bacillus phage PBS2 (Bacteriophage PBS2).
   4386..4927    +  misc_feature   WPRE (fragment): woodchuck hepatitis virus posttranscriptional regulatory element
   4941..5148    +  polyA_signal   bGH poly(A) signal: bovine growth hormone polyadenylation signal
   5236..5366    +  repeat_region  AAV2 ITR (fragment): inverted terminal repeat of adeno-associated virus serotype 2 inverted
   5380..5537    +  CDS            lacZα (fragment): LacZα fragment of β-galactosidase; lacZ fragment
   5542..5970    +  rep_origin     f1 ori (sequence partly withheld): f1 bacteriophage origin of replication; arrow indicates direction of (+) strand synthesis
   6023..6126    +  promoter       AmpR promoter: bla
   6127..6987    +  CDS            AmpR: β-lactamase; bla; confers resistance to ampicillin, carbenicillin, and related antibiotics
   7158..7746    +  rep_origin     ori: high-copy-number ColE1/pMB1/pBR322/pUC origin of replication
