[The description below was written by a language model from this plasmid's Addgene catalogue record and pLannotate feature annotations shown in this document.]
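Description:
pAAV-Nd1 is an AAV2-based packaging and mammalian expression plasmid of about 7.9 kb that carries a matched pair of mitochondrially targeted zinc finger DddA-derived cytosine base editors (v8(HS1) ZF-DdCBE architecture; left and right arms LB510-Nd1 and RB54-Nd1). It is propagated in E. coli through a high-copy ColE1/pUC origin with ampicillin selection (AmpR), and it also carries an f1 origin. The recorded recombination-deficient growth strain is consistent with the need to keep the ITRs stable. Outside the ITRs, the backbone holds a reverse-oriented dddI open reading frame near lac regulatory elements. DddI is the cognate immunity protein of the DddA toxin, so it presumably limits deaminase toxicity in the bacterial host, although the record does not state this.

Between the two AAV2 ITR fragments, a CMV enhancer/promoter followed by a chimeric intron drives the payload, which ends in a WPRE and a bGH polyadenylation signal. The annotation shows two similarly organised coding units in tandem. Each begins with an ATP5F1B-derived segment, apparently a mitochondrial targeting sequence, followed by a short MVM NS2-derived segment that likely acts as a nuclear export signal. Each then continues with zinc finger sequences and ends with a UGI uracil glycosylase inhibitor. A FLAG tag and a DddA fragment are annotated only in the second unit. The first unit has unannotated stretches that may contain its split-DddA half and any tag, and the element separating the two units is likewise not annotated. When the two arms bind adjacent sites, the split deaminase reassembles to carry out C•G-to-T•A editing. The name suggests the mitochondrial Nd1 gene as the target, but the record does not state the target species. The construct is used for transfection or AAV delivery of the editor pair.
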