Addgene plasmid #191523: pAAV-Nd1
Purpose: Expression of mitochondrial v8(HS1) ZF-DdCBE pair in mammalian cells (LB510-Nd1+RB54-Nd1); AAV packaging vector
Depositing lab: David Liu. Depositing organization: Broad Institute. Publication: Compact zinc finger base editors that edit mitochondrial or nuclear DNA in vitro and in vivo. Willis JCW, Silva-Pinheiro P, Widdup L, Minczuk M, Liu DR. Nat Commun. 2022 Nov 23;13(1):7204. doi: 10.1038/s41467-022-34784-7. PubMed 36418298.
Backbone
  Vector backbone: pAAV
  Total vector size (bp): 7929
  Vector type: Mammalian Expression, AAV
Growth in bacteria
  Bacterial resistance: Ampicillin, 100 μg/mL
  Growth temperature: 37°C
  Growth strain: NEB Stable
  Copy number: High Copy
Gene/Insert
  Gene/Insert name: v8(HS1) ZF-DdCBE pair LB510-Nd1+RB54-Nd1 AGKS
  Promoter: CMV
  Cloning method: Gibson Cloning
  Sequencing primers: 5′ atggtgatgcggttttggcagtacatcaat
Terms and licenses: Academic/Nonprofit Terms; Industry Terms: Not Available to Industry
How to cite: pAAV-Nd1 was a gift from David Liu (Addgene plasmid # 191523 ; http://n2t.net/addgene:191523 ; RRID:Addgene_191523)
